>Addgene plasmid #174451 | pFX-EGFP-EEA1 | addgene full sequence | sequence record 354863 | Addgene NGS Result
TAGTTATTAATAGTAATCAATTACGGGGTCATTAGTTCATAGCCCATATATGGAGTTCCGCGTTACATAA
CTTACGGTAAATGGCCCGCCTGGCTGACCGCCCAACGACCCCCGCCCATTGACGTCAATAATGACGTATG
TTCCCATAGTAACGCCAATAGGGACTTTCCATTGACGTCAATGGGTGGAGTATTTACGGTAAACTGCCCA
CTTGGCAGTACATCAAGTGTATCATATGCCAAGTACGCCCCCTATTGACGTCAATGACGGTAAATGGCCC
GCCTGGCATTATGCCCAGTACATGACCTTATGGGACTTTCCTACTTGGCAGTACATCTACGTATTAGTCA
TCGCTATTACCATGGTGATGCGGTTTTGGCAGTACATCAATGGGCGTGGATAGCGGTTTGACTCACGGGG
ATTTCCAAGTCTCCACCCCATTGACGTCAATGGGAGTTTGTTTTGGCACCAAAATCAACGGGACTTTCCA
AAATGTCGTAACAACTCCGCCCCATTGACGCAAATGGGCGGTAGGCGTGTACGGTGGGAGGTCTATATAA
GCAGAGCTGGTTTAGTGAACCGTCAGATCCGCTAGCGCTACCGGTTCTAGAAGTACTGAATTCACCATGG
TGAGCAAGGGCGAGGAGCTGTTCACCGGGGTGGTGCCCATCCTGGTCGAGCTGGACGGCGACGTAAACGG
CCACAAGTTCAGCGTGTCCGGCGAGGGCGAGGGCGATGCCACCTACGGCAAGCTGACCCTGAAGTTCATC
TGCACCACCGGCAAGCTGCCCGTGCCCTGGCCCACCCTCGTGACCACCCTGACCTACGGCGTGCAGTGCT
TCAGCCGCTACCCCGACCACATGAAGCAGCACGACTTCTTCAAGTCCGCCATGCCCGAAGGCTACGTCCA
GGAGCGCACCATCTTCTTCAAGGACGACGGCAACTACAAGACCCGCGCCGAGGTGAAGTTCGAGGGCGAC
ACCCTGGTGAACCGCATCGAGCTGAAGGGCATCGACTTCAAGGAGGACGGCAACATCCTGGGGCACAAGC
TGGAGTACAACTACAACAGCCACAACGTCTATATCATGGCCGACAAGCAGAAGAACGGCATCAAGGTGAA
CTTCAAGATCCGCCACAACATCGAGGACGGCAGCGTGCAGCTCGCCGACCACTACCAGCAGAACACCCCC
ATCGGCGACGGCCCCGTGCTGCTGCCCGACAACCACTACCTGAGCACCCAGTCCGCCCTGAGCAAAGACC
CCAACGAGAAGCGCGATCACATGGTCCTGCTGGAGTTCGTGACCGCCGCCGGGATCACTCTCGGCATGGA
CGAGCTGTACAAGAGATCTGGAGGATCCGGAGGACTCGAGCCCACCATGTTAAGGAGGATTTTACAGAGG
ACTCCTGGGAGAGTTGGCTCTCAAGGTTCTGATTTAGATTCATCAGCAACTCCTATAAACACAGTGGACG
TCAATAATGAAAGCTCTTCAGAAGGTTTCATATGTCCCCAGTGTATGAAATCTCTTGGATCTGCTGATGA
ACTTTTCAAACATTATGAAGCTGTTCATGATGCTGGTAATGACTCAGGTCATGGAGGAGAGTCTAATCTT
GCTTTGAAGCGAGATGATGTAACACTGCTCAGACAAGAGGTCCAAGACCTACAGGCTTCACTTAAGGAAG
AAAAATGGTACTCGGAAGAATTAAAGAAGGAATTAGAAAAATATCAAGGGCTGCAGCAGCAAGAGGCCAA
ACCTGATGGGTTGGTGACTGATTCATCAGCAGAACTACAGTCTTTGGAACAGCAATTAGAAGAAGCCCAA
ACAGAAAATTTTAATATTAAGCAAATGAAAGACTTATTTGAACAGAAAGCAGCCCAACTTGCTACTGAAA
TTGCAGATATAAAGTCAAAGTATGATGAAGAAAGGAGTCTTCGAGAAGCTGCTGAACAAAAAGTGACACG
TCTGACAGAAGAATTAAACAAAGAGGCAACTGTAATTCAAGATCTGAAGACGGAACTGCTTCAGAGACCT
GGTATAGAAGATGTTGCCGTGCTAAAGAAAGAACTGGTCCAAGTTCAAACACTAATGGATAACATGACCT
TGGAACGTGAGCGAGAATCTGAAAAACTCAAAGATGAATGCAAAAAATTGCAGTCACAATATGCTAGCTC
AGAGGCCACAATAAGCCAGCTAAGGAGTGAACTTGCCAAAGGCCCCCAGGAAGTTGCTGTATATGTACAG
GAACTACAAAAACTGAAAAGTTCAGTTAATGAATTAACACAAAAAAATCAGACCTTGACAGAAAACTTGC
TGAAAAAAGAACAAGACTATACTAAGTTAGAGGAGAAACATAATGAAGAATCTGTGAGTAAAAAGAATAT
TCAGGCAACCCTTCATCAAAAAGACCTAGATTGTCAACAGCTTCAGTCAAGATTGTCTGCATCTGAAACC
TCACTGCATAGAATACATGTAGAACTAAGTGAAAAAGGAGAAGCTACTCAAAAGCTCAAAGAAGAATTAT
CTGAGGTAGAGACCAAGTACCAGCATCTAAAGGCGGAGTTTAAGCAGCTACAACAACAGAGAGAAGAAAA
GGAGCAGCATGGGTTACAACTCCAAAGTGAAATTAATCAATTACATAGCAAACTTCTAGAGACAGAGCGC
CAACTAGGGGAAGCTCATGGTAGGCTGAAGGAACAGAGACAGCTTTCAAGTGAAAAGTTGATGGATAAAG
AACAACAAGTGGCTGATTTACAACTCAAACTTTCTCGGTTAGAAGAGCAGTTGAAGGAAAAAGTTACAAA
TTCTACAGAATTGCAGCATCAATTAGATAAAACAAAGCAACAGCATCAAGAACAACAGGCTCTTCAGCAA
AGCACCACGGCAAAACTTCGAGAAGCTCAGAATGATTTGGAACAAGTTCTACGTCAAATTGGCGATAAGG
ACCAAAAGATCCAGAACCTTGAAGCTTTATTACAGAAGAGTAAAGAAAATATTTCATTACTAGAAAAAGA
AAGAGAAGATCTTTATGCAAAAATTCAGGCTGGTGAAGGAGAGACTGCTGTTCTTAACCAGTTACAAGAA
AAAAACCATACACTACAGGAGCAAGTAACTCAACTAACAGAGAAGCTGAAGAATCAGTCAGAAAGTCATA
AACAAGCCCAGGAGAATTTGCATGACCAGGTACAAGAGCAGAAGGCACATCTTAGAGCTGCACAAGACCG
TGTCCTTTCCCTAGAAACTAGTGTCAATGAATTAAATAGTCAATTAAATGAAAGCAAGGAGAAGGTCTCC
CAGCTTGACATACAGATTAAAGCCAAAACCGAACTATTACTATCAGCAGAAGCAGCAAAAACTGCTCAAA
GAGCTGATCTTCAGAATCATTTGGACACAGCTCAAAATGCATTACAAGATAAACAGCAGGAGTTAAATAA
GATTACTACTCAGTTGGATCAGGTCACTGCAAAGTTACAAGACAAGCAAGAACATTGCAGTCAGCTGGAA
AGTCATCTTAAAGAATATAAAGAGAAATACCTCTCTTTAGAACAGAAAACCGAAGAGCTAGAAGGTCAAA
TTAAGAAACTAGAAGCTGATAGTCTTGAAGTTAAAGCAAGCAAGGAGCAGGCTTTGCAAGATCTACAACA
GCAAAGACAGCTGAACACAGATTTAGAGCTCAGAGCCACAGAATTGAGTAAACAACTTGAAATGGAGAAG
GAAATAGTATCCAGTACAAGATTGGATCTACAGAAAAAATCTGAAGCCCTTGAAAGTATCAAGCAAAAGC
TTACCAAGCAAGAGGAAGAAAAACAAATCCTGAAACAAGATTTTGAAACTTTAAGTCAAGAAACAAAGAT
TCAGCATGAGGAATTGAATAACAGAATTCAAACAACAGTAACAGAACTACAAAAAGTGAAAATGGAGAAA
GAAGCTTTAATGACAGAGCTTTCTACAGTAAAGGACAAACTATCAAAAGTTTCTGATTCTTTGAAAAACT
CTAAAAGTGAATTTGAAAAGGAGAATCAGAAAGGAAAAGCCGCTATATTAGACTTGGAAAAAACTTGCAA
AGAATTAAAGCATCAACTTCAAGTGCAGATGGAAAACACACTTAAGGAACAGAAGGAACTGAAAAAGTCA
CTTGAAAAAGAGAAGGAGGCTTCTCATCAGTTGAAATTGGAACTCAATTCAATGCAGGAACAACTTATAC
AGGCCCAGAATACTTTAAAACAAAATGAAAAAGAAGAGCAACAACTTCAGGGGAACATAAATGAGCTAAA
GCAATCAAGTGAACAGAAGAAAAAACAAATTGAAGCACTCCAAGGAGAGCTTAAAATTGCTGTTTTACAG
AAGACAGAGCTTGAGAATAAACTACAGCAGCAGTTAACACAGGCAGCCCAGGAACTTGCAGCAGAGAAAG
AGAAAATATCAGTATTACAAAACAACTATGAAAAAAGTCAGGAAACTTTCAAACAGCTTCAATCTGATTT
CTATGGGAGGGAATCTGAACTTCTAGCCACCAGGCAAGATCTTAAGTCTGTAGAAGAGAAGCTTTCTCTA
GCACAGGAGGACTTGATTTCAAACAGAAATCAAATTGGAAATCAAAATAAATTGATTCAAGAACTGAAGA
CTGCCAAGGCTACATTGGAGCAGGATTCAGCAAAGAAAGAACAGCAATTGCAGGAGCGATGTAAAGCACT
ACAAGACATTCAGAAAGAAAAGTCACTGAAAGAAAAAGAACTGGTAAATGAGAAGTCTAAATTGGCAGAG
ATAGAAGAAATTAAATGTAGACAAGAAAAAGAAATCACTAAACTAAACGAAGAACTCAAGTCCCACAAAC
TAGAAAGCATAAAGGAGATAACAAATCTTAAAGATGCTAAACAGCTTCTAATTCAGCAGAAATTAGAACT
TCAAGGAAAAGCGGACTCCCTGAAGGCAGCTGTTGAACAGGAGAAGAGAAATCAGCAGATACTAAAAGAC
CAGGTGAAAAAGGAAGAAGAGGAGCTGAAGAAAGAATTTATTGAGAAAGAAGCTAAGTTGCATTCCGAAA
TAAAAGAAAAGGAAGTAGGAATGAAGAAGCATGAAGAAAATGAGGCTAAACTTACCATGCAGATTACAGC
ATTAAATGAAAACTTAGGCACTGTGAAGAAGGAGTGGCAATCTAGTCAACGGAGAGTTAGTGAGCTTGAG
AAACAAACGGATGACTTACGGGGTGAAATTGCAGTATTAGAAGCAACGGTTCAGAATAATCAAGATGAAA
GGAGAGCACTACTGGAAAGATGTCTTAAAGGAGAAGGTGAAATAGAAAAGCTTCAAACCAAAGTATTAGA
ATTGCAAAGAAAGCTGGATAATACAACTGCAGCAGTGCAGGAGCTGGGCAGAGAAAACCAATCACTTCAG
ATCAAACATACACAAGCGTTGAATAGAAAGTGGGCCGAAGACAATGAAGTACAAAACTGTATGGCCTGTG
GGAAAGGCTTTTCAGTAACAGTGAGACGGCATCACTGCCGACAGTGTGGAAATATCTTCTGTGCTGAATG
TTCAGCCAAAAATGCCTTAACTCCTTCCTCCAAGAAGCCTGTTCGTGTCTGTGATGCATGTTTCAATGAC
TTGCAAGGATAATGGGTTATCACAACTTCAGAGTAATATTACACTAACATTAGATTTTTAATAAATGTAC
TTAATAGAGGTCTTGGACTACTATTTGGTTTGGACACTGGTTGCAATACTAGACCAAATAGGAATTAGTA
TATTTTGGAATGTTATGGATATCGCGGCCGCTGACTGACTGAAGATCCACCGGATCTAGATAACTGATCA
TAATCAGCCATACCACATTTGTAGAGGTTTTACTTGCTTTAAAAAACCTCCCACACCTCCCCCTGAACCT
GAAACATAAAATGAATGCAATTGTTGTTGTTAACTTGTTTATTGCAGCTTATAATGGTTACAAATAAAGC
AATAGCATCACAAATTTCACAAATAAAGCATTTTTTTCACTGCATTCTAGTTGTGGTTTGTCCAAACTCA
TCAATGTATCTTAAGGCGTAAATTGTAAGCGTTAATATTTTGTTAAAATTCGCGTTAAATTTTTGTTAAA
TCAGCTCATTTTTTAACCAATAGGCCGAAATCGGCAAAATCCCTTATAAATCAAAAGAATAGACCGAGAT
AGGGT
[37 nt withheld, positions 6166-6202]
AAAGAACGTGGACTCCAACGTCAAAGG
[49 nt withheld, positions 6230-6278]
T
[91 nt withheld, positions 6280-6370]
G
[124 nt withheld, positions 6372-6495]
CAGGTGGCACTTTTCGGGGAAATGTGCGCGGAACCCCTATTTGTTTATTTTTCTAAATACATTCAAATAT
GTATCCGCTCATGAGACAATAACCCTGATAAATGCTTCAATAATATTGAAAAAGGAAGAGTCCTGAGGCG
GAAAGAACCAGCTGTGGAATGTGTGTCAGTTAGGGTGTGGAAAGTCCCCAGGCTCCCCAGCAGGCAGAAG
TATGCAAAGCATGCATCTCAATTAGTCAGCAACCAGGTGTGGAAAGTCCCCAGGCTCCCCAGCAGGCAGA
AGTATGCAAAGCATGCATCTCAATTAGTCAGCAACCATAGTCCCGCCCCTAACTCCGCCCATCCCGCCCC
TAACTCCGCCCAGTTCCGCCCATTCTCCGCCCCATGGCTGACTAATTTTTTTTATTTATGCAGAGGCCGA
GGCCGCCTCGGCCTCTGAGCTATTCCAGAAGTAGTGAGGAGGCTTTTTTGGAGGCCTAGGCTTTTGCAAA
GATCGATCAAGAGACAGGATGAGGATCGTTTCGCATGATTGAACAAGATGGATTGCACGCAGGTTCTCCG
GCCGCTTGGGTGGAGAGGCTATTCGGCTATGACTGGGCACAACAGACAATCGGCTGCTCTGATGCCGCCG
TGTTCCGGCTGTCAGCGCAGGGGCGCCCGGTTCTTTTTGTCAAGACCGACCTGTCCGGTGCCCTGAATGA
ACTGCAAGACGAGGCAGCGCGGCTATCGTGGCTGGCCACGACGGGCGTTCCTTGCGCAGCTGTGCTCGAC
GTTGTCACTGAAGCGGGAAGGGACTGGCTGCTATTGGGCGAAGTGCCGGGGCAGGATCTCCTGTCATCTC
ACCTTGCTCCTGCCGAGAAAGTATCCATCATGGCTGATGCAATGCGGCGGCTGCATACGCTTGATCCGGC
TACCTGCCCATTCGACCACCAAGCGAAACATCGCATCGAGCGAGCACGTACTCGGATGGAAGCCGGTCTT
GTCGATCAGGATGATCTGGACGAAGAGCATCAGGGGCTCGCGCCAGCCGAACTGTTCGCCAGGCTCAAGG
CGAGCATGCCCGACGGCGAGGATCTCGTCGTGACCCATGGCGATGCCTGCTTGCCGAATATCATGGTGGA
AAATGGCCGCTTTTCTGGATTCATCGACTGTGGCCGGCTGGGTGTGGCGGACCGCTATCAGGACATAGCG
TTGGCTACCCGTGATATTGCTGAAGAGCTTGGCGGCGAATGGGCTGACCGCTTCCTCGTGCTTTACGGTA
TCGCCGCTCCCGATTCGCAGCGCATCGCCTTCTATCGCCTTCTTGACGAGTTCTTCTGAGCGGGACTCTG
GGGTTCGAAATGACCGACCAAGCGACGCCCAACCTGCCATCACGAGATTTCGATTCCACCGCCGCCTTCT
ATGAAAGGTTGGGCTTCGGAATCGTTTTCCGGGACGCCGGCTGGATGATCCTCCAGCGCGGGGATCTCAT
GCTGGAGTTCTTCGCCCACCCTAGGGGGAGGCTAACTGAAACACGGAAGGAGACAATACCGGAAGGAACC
CGCGCTATGACGGCAATAAAAAGACAGAATAAAACGCACGGTGTTGGGTCGTTTGTTCATAAACGCGGGG
TTCGGTCCCAGGGCTGGCACTCTGTCGATACCCCACCGAGACCCCATTGGGGCCAATACGCCCGCGTTTC
TTCCTTTTCCCCACCCCACCCCCCAAGTTCGGGTGAAGGCCCAGGGCTCGCAGCCAACGTCGGGGCGGCA
GGCCCTGCCATAGCCTCAGGTTACTCATATATACTTTAGATTGATTTAAAACTTCATTTTTAATTTAAAA
GGATCTAGGTGAAGATCCTTTTTGATAATCTCATGACCAAAATCCCTTAACGTGAGTTTTCGTTCCACTG
AGCGTCAGACCCCGTAGAAAAGATCAAAGGATCTTCTTGAGATCCTTTTTTTCTGCGCGTAATCTGCTGC
TTGCAAACAAAAAAACCACCGCTACCAGCGGTGGTTTGTTTGCCGGATCAAGAGCTACCAACTCTTTTTC
CGAAGGTAACTGGCTTCAGCAGAGCGCAGATACCAAATACTGTTCTTCTAGTGTAGCCGTAGTTAGGCCA
CCACTTCAAGAACTCTGTAGCACCGCCTACATACCTCGCTCTGCTAATCCTGTTACCAGTGGCTGCTGCC
AGTGGCGATAAGTCGTGTCTTACCGGGTTGGACTCAAGACGATAGTTACCGGATAAGGCGCAGCGGTCGG
GCTGAACGGGGGGTTCGTGCACACAGCCCAGCTTGGAGCGAACGACCTACACCGAACTGAGATACCTACA
GCGTGAGCTATGAGAAAGCGCCACGCTTCCCGAAGGGAGAAAGGCGGACAGGTATCCGGTAAGCGGCAGG
GTCGGAACAGGAGAGCGCACGAGGGAGCTTCCAGGGGGAAACGCCTGGTATCTTTATAGTCCTGTCGGGT
TTCGCCACCTCTGACTTGAGCGTCGATTTTTGTGATGCTCGTCAGGGGGGCGGAGCCTATGGAAAAACGC
CAGCAACGCGGCCTTTTTACGGTTCCTGGCCTTTTGCTGGCCTTTTGCTCACATGTTCTTTCCTGCGTTA
TCCCCTGATTCTGTGGATAACCGTATTACCGCCATGCAT
Features (pLannotate 1.2.2; 14 found; start..end, strand, type, name):
     61..364     +  enhancer       CMV enhancer: human cytomegalovirus immediate early enhancer
    365..568     +  promoter       CMV promoter: human cytomegalovirus (CMV) immediate early promoter
    627..1343    +  CDS            EGFP: EGFP is a basic (constitutively fluorescent) green fluorescent protein published in 1996, derived from Aequorea victoria. It is reported to be a rapidly-maturing weak dimer with moderate acid sensitivity.
   1377..5612    +  CDS            EEA1: human early endosome antigen 1
   5805..5889    +  CDS            large T antigen (fragment): large T antigen from SV40 (simian virus 40)
   5912..6033    +  polyA_signal   SV40 poly(A) signal: SV40 polyadenylation signal
   6067..6495    -  rep_origin     f1 ori (sequence partly withheld): f1 bacteriophage origin of replication; arrow indicates direction of (+) strand synthesis
   6522..6626    +  promoter       AmpR promoter: bla
   6628..6985    +  promoter       SV40 promoter: SV40 enhancer and early promoter
   7020..7814    +  CDS            NeoR/KanR: aminoglycoside phosphotransferase from Tn5; aph(3')-II (or nptII); confers resistance to neomycin, kanamycin, and G418 (Geneticin®)
   7835..7987    +  CDS            ble (fragment): BLE_KLEPN - Experimental evidence at protein level: Swiss-Prot protein existence level 1. Binding protein with a strong affinity to the bleomycin family of antibiotics. Binds to CL990; an antimitotic-antibiotic compound. From Klebsiella pneumoniae.
   8046..8093    +  polyA_signal   HSV TK poly(A) signal: herpes simplex virus thymidine kinase polyadenylation signal (Cole and Stacy, 1985)
   8184..8200    -  polyA_signal   bGH poly(A) signal (fragment): bovine growth hormone polyadenylation signal
   8422..9010    +  rep_origin     ori: high-copy-number ColE1/pMB1/pBR322/pUC origin of replication
