[The description below was written by a language model from this plasmid's Addgene catalogue record and pLannotate feature annotations shown in this document.]
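Description:
pFX-EGFP-EEA1 is a mammalian expression plasmid of about 9.1 kb, built on the pFX backbone, that produces EGFP fused to early endosome antigen 1 (EEA1) so that the fluorescent protein is directed to early endosomes. Expression is driven by the human cytomegalovirus immediate early enhancer and promoter. The EGFP coding sequence comes first, followed after a short linker region by a roughly 4.2 kb open reading frame annotated as human EEA1, which places EEA1 at the C terminus of the fusion as the catalogue states. Although the record calls the EEA1 portion a "targeting sequence", the length of the annotated feature suggests a large part or all of the EEA1 coding region rather than a short peptide. The transcript is terminated by an SV40 polyadenylation signal. A small fragment annotated as SV40 large T antigen just upstream of it is most likely part of that SV40-derived 3' region rather than a functional element. The insert was cloned between AgeI and NotI sites, both of which are retained.

The plasmid is propagated in E. coli from a high-copy ColE1/pUC-type origin and also carries an f1 origin for single-stranded DNA production. A single NeoR/KanR (Tn5 aminoglycoside phosphotransferase) gene serves both hosts. A bacterial bla-type promoter drives it for kanamycin selection in bacteria, and the adjacent SV40 enhancer/early promoter, together with an HSV TK polyadenylation signal, drives it for G418 selection of stably transfected mammalian cells. Short ble and bGH poly(A) fragments appear to be backbone remnants.

The construct serves as a green early-endosome marker for imaging in mammalian cells. It was deposited with a study of how the folding behaviour of fluorescent proteins affects the subcellular localization of fusion proteins.
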