Addgene plasmid #174451: pFX-EGFP-EEA1
Purpose: Express EGFP with early endosome-targeting sequence in mammalian cells
Depositing lab: Yusuke Ohba. Publication: Folding Latency of Fluorescent Proteins Affects the Mitochondrial Localization of Fusion Proteins. Kashiwagi S, Fujioka Y, Satoh AO, Yoshida A, Fujioka M, Nepal P, Tsuzuki A, Aoki O, Paudel S, Sasajima H, Ohba Y. Cell Struct Funct. 2019 Dec 26;44(2):183-194. doi: 10.1247/csf.19028. Epub 2019 Nov 15. PubMed 31735740.
Backbone
  Vector backbone: pFX
  Backbone size w/o insert (bp): 4000
  Total vector size (bp): 9000
  Vector type: Mammalian Expression
  Selectable markers: Neomycin (select with G418)
Growth in bacteria
  Bacterial resistance: Kanamycin, 50 μg/mL
  Growth temperature: 37°C
  Growth strain: DH5alpha
  Copy number: High Copy
Gene/Insert
  Gene/Insert name: EGFP with early endosome-targeting sequence
  Insert size (bp): 5000
  Promoter: CMV
  Tag / fusion protein: early endosomal antigen 1 (EEA1) (C terminal on insert)
  Cloning method: Restriction Enzyme; 5′ cloning site AgeI (not destroyed); 3′ cloning site NotI (not destroyed)
  Sequencing primers: 5′ none; 3′ none
Terms and licenses: Academic/Nonprofit Terms; Industry Terms: Not Available to Industry
How to cite: pFX-EGFP-EEA1 was a gift from Yusuke Ohba (Addgene plasmid # 174451 ; http://n2t.net/addgene:174451 ; RRID:Addgene_174451)
